>Addgene plasmid #199070 | pGLDV_41 [11o1G] | addgene full sequence | sequence record 398498 | Addgene NGS Result
CCGATCGTTGTCAGAAGTAAGTTGGCCGCAGTGTTATCACTCATGGTTATGGCAGCACTGCATAATTCTC
TTACTGTCATGCCATCCGTAAGATGCTTTTCTGTGACTGGTGAGTACTCAACCAAGTCATTCTGAGAATA
GTGTATGCGGCGACCGAGTTGCTCTTGCCCGGCGTCAATACGGGATAATACCGCGCCACATAGCAGAACT
TTAAAAGTGCTCATCATTGGAAAACGTTCTTCGGGGCGAAAACTCTCAAGGATCTTACCGCTGTTGAGAT
CCAGTTCGATGTAACCCACTCGTGCACCCAACTGATCTTCAGCATCTTTTACTTTCACCAGCGTTTCTGG
GTGAGCAAAAACAGGAAGGCAAAATGCCGCAAAAAAGGGAATAAGGGCGACACGGAAATGTTGAATACTC
ATACTCTTCCTTTTTCAATATTATTGAAGCATTTATCAGGGTTATTGTCTCATGAGCGGATACATATTTG
AATGTATTTAGAAAAATAAACAAATAGGGGTTCCGCGCACATTTCCCCGAAAAGTGCCAGATACCTGAAA
CAAAACCCATCGTACGGCCAAGGAAGTCTCCAATAACTGTGATCCACCACAAGCGCCAGGGTTTTCCCAG
TCACGACGTTGTAAAACGACGGCCAGTCATGCATAATCCGCACGCATCTGGAATAAGGAAGTGCCATTCC
GCCTGACCTTAGCGTGCGAACAGCACGCTATTGTTGTATCATTACTCGCATCCATTCTCAGGCTGTCTCG
TCTCGTCTCCGAGCTCTTCAATGAGGAGTGAGACCGAAAGTGAAACGTGATTTCATGCGTCATTTTGAAC
ATTTTGTAAATCTTATTTAATAATGTGTGCGGCAATTCACATTTAATTTATGAATGTTTTCTTAACATCG
CGGCAACTCAAGAAACGGCAGGTTCGGATCTTAGCTACTAGAGAAAGAGGAGAAATACTAGATGCGTAAA
GGCGAAGAACTGTTCACTGGTGTCGTCCCTATTCTGGTGGAACTGGATGGTGATGTCAACGGTCATAAGT
TTTCCGTGCGTGGCGAGGGTGAAGGTGACGCAACTAATGGTAAACTGACGCTGAAGTTCATCTGTACTAC
TGGTAAACTGCCGGTTCCTTGGCCGACTCTGGTAACGACGCTGACTTATGGTGTTCAGTGCTTTGCTCGT
TATCCGGACCATATGAAGCAGCATGACTTCTTCAAGTCCGCCATGCCGGAAGGCTATGTGCAGGAACGCA
CGATTTCCTTTAAGGATGACGGCACGTACAAAACGCGTGCGGAAGTGAAATTTGAAGGCGATACCCTGGT
AAACCGCATTGAGCTGAAAGGCATTGACTTTAAAGAGGACGGCAATATCCTGGGCCATAAGCTGGAATAC
AATTTTAACAGCCACAATGTTTACATCACCGCCGATAAACAAAAAAATGGCATTAAAGCGAATTTTAAAA
TTCGCCACAACGTGGAGGATGGCAGCGTGCAGCTGGCTGATCACTACCAGCAAAACACTCCAATCGGTGA
TGGTCCTGTTCTGCTGCCAGACAATCACTATCTGAGCACGCAAAGCGTTCTGTCTAAAGATCCGAACGAG
AAACGCGATCATATGGTTCTGCTGGAGTTCGTAACCGCAGCGGGCATCACGCATGGTATGGATGAACTGT
ACAAATGATTCAGCCAAAAAACTTAAGACCGCCGGTCTTGTCCACTACCTTGCAGTAATGCGGTGGACAG
GATCGGCGGTTTTCTTTTCTCTTCTCAAGGTCTCACGCTAGCATGAAGAGCACCCCAGGATACATAGATT
ACCACAACTCCGAGCCCTTCCACCTAGCGTGCTAACCACGCACGCTATTGTTGTATAGGCTAGGTGGAGG
CTCAGTGATGATAAGTCTGCGATGGTGGATGCATGTGTCATGGTCATAGCTGTTTCCTGTGTGAAATTGT
TATCCGCTCAGAGGGCACAATCCTATTCCGCGCTATCCGACAATCTCCAAGACATTAGGTGGAGTTCAGT
TCGGCGTATGGCATATGTCGCTGGAAAGAACATGTGAGCAAAAGGCCAGCAAAAGGCCAGGAACCGTAAA
AAGGCCGCGTTGCTGGCGTTACAGCTGGGCGCGCCCCATGTCAGCCGTTAAGTGTTCCTGTGTCACTCAA
AATTGCTTTGAGAGGCTCTAAGGGCTTCTCAGTGCGTTACATCCCTGGCTTGTTGTCCACAACCGTTAAA
CCTTAAAGGCTTTAAAAGCCTTATATATTCTTTTTTTTCTTATAAAACTTAAAACCTTAGAGGCTATTTA
AGTTGCTGATTTATATTAATTTTATTGTTCAAACATGAGAGCTTAGTACGTGAAACATGAGAGCTTAGTA
CGTTAGCCATGAGAGCTTAGTACGTTAGCCATGAGGGTTTAGTTCGTTAAACATGAGAGCTTAGTACGTT
AAACATGAGAGCTTAGTACGTGAAACATGAGAGCTTAGTACGTACTATCAACAGGTTGAACTGCTGATCT
TCAGATCGGCGCGCCGGCCGGCCGAAGATCCTTTGATCTTTTCTACGGGGTCTGACGCTCTATTCAACAA
AGCCGCCGTCCCGTCAAGTCAGCGTAAATGGGTAGGGGGCTTCAAATCGTCCTCGTGATACCAATTCGGA
GCCTGCTTTTTTGTACAAACTTGTTGATAATGGCAATTCAAGGATCTTCACCTAGATCCTTTTAAATTAA
AAATGAAGTTTTAAATCAATCTAAAGTATATATGAGTAAACTTGGTCTGACAGTTACCAATGCTTAATCA
GTGAGGCACCTATCTCAGCGATCTGTCTATTTCGTTCATCCATAGTTGCCTGACTCCCCGTCGTGTAGAT
AACTACGATACGGGAGGGCTTACCATCTGGCCCCAGTGCTGCAATGATACCGCGAGAGCCACGCTCACCG
GCTCCAGATTTATCAGCAATAAACCAGCCAGCCGGAAGGGCCGAGCGCAGAAGTGGTCCTGCAACTTTAT
CCGCCTCCATCCAGTCTATTAATTGTTGCCGGGAAGCTAGAGTAAGTAGTTCGCCAGTTAATAGTTTGCG
CAACGTTGTTGCCATTGCTACAGGCATCGTGGTGTCACGCTCGTCGTTTGGTATGGCTTCATTCAGCTCC
GGTTCCCAACGATCAAGGCGAGTTACATGATCCCCCATGTTGTGCAAAAAAGCGGTTAGCTCCTTCGGTC
CT
Features (pLannotate 1.2.2; 6 found; start..end, strand, type, name):
    423..527     -  promoter       AmpR promoter: bla
    614..657     -  CDS            lacZα (fragment): LacZα fragment of β-galactosidase; lacZ fragment
    972..1685    +  CDS            superfolder GFP: GFP variant that folds robustly even when fused to poorly folded proteins (Pédelacq et al., 2006)
   2139..2527    -  rep_origin     R6K γ ori: γ replication origin from E. coli plasmid R6K; requires the R6K initiator protein pi for replication
   2660..2684    -  protein_bind   attB1: mutant version of attB; recombination site for the Gateway® BP reaction BP Clonase™
   2784..422     -  CDS            AmpR (across the origin): β-lactamase; bla; confers resistance to ampicillin, carbenicillin, and related antibiotics
