[The description below was written by a language model from this plasmid's Addgene catalogue record and pLannotate feature annotations shown in this document.]
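Description:
pGLDV_41 [11o1G] is a small (about 3.2 kb) empty acceptor vector for synthetic biology, intended as an "odd level" receiver in a hierarchical modular DNA assembly scheme. The record lists no named backbone, but notes that part of the plasmid derives from a previously published assembly toolkit. It replicates from the R6K γ origin, which functions only when the R6K initiator protein pi is supplied in trans. The plasmid therefore has to be maintained in a pir-expressing E. coli host, and the pir-116 strain is specified, in which it is recorded as high copy. Selection is by ampicillin through the bla β-lactamase gene and its native promoter.

There is no insert. In its place the vector carries a superfolder GFP dropout cassette as a visual screening marker. When an assembly succeeds, the incoming parts replace the fluorescent cassette, so correct clones can be told apart from fluorescent colonies that still hold the uncut vector. The annotation does not identify the promoter driving sfGFP or the restriction sites flanking the dropout. The depositor notes that glucose represses dropout expression and that escape mutants may arise without such repression. That comment calls the reporter sfYFP, whereas the purpose field and the feature table both call it sfGFP.

The annotation also picks up a short lacZα fragment and a 25 bp match to an attB1 Gateway site, and the record assigns no function to either. The associated publication concerns high-throughput identification of functional replication origins in non-model bacteria, which suggests a role in building plasmid libraries for that work, though the record does not describe specific downstream constructs.
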