Addgene plasmid #199070: pGLDV_41 [11o1G]
Purpose: (Empty Backbone) Odd assembly vector with sfGFP dropout for Odd level assemblies
Depositing lab: Charlie Gilbert & Nili Ostrov & Cultivarium Tools. Depositing organization: Cultivarium, Convergent Research. Publication: A scalable framework for high-throughput identification of functional origins of replication in non-model bacteria. Gilbert C, Brumwell SL, Crits-Christoph A, Kang SC, Martin-Moldes Z, Alsharif W, Esmurria A, Nguyen M-A, Lee HH, Ostrov N. bioRxiv 2023.05.19.541510 10.1101/2023.05.19.541510.
Backbone
  Vector backbone: n/a
  Vector type: Synthetic Biology
Growth in bacteria
  Bacterial resistance: Ampicillin, 100 μg/mL
  Growth temperature: 37°C
  Growth strain: E. coli pir-116
  Growth instructions: Supplement LB growth medium with 2% glucose (w/v)
  Copy number: High Copy
Gene/Insert
  Gene/Insert name: None
Resource information
  A portion of this plasmid was derived from a plasmid made by: Jim Haseloff (Pollak et al. 2018 https://doi.org/10.1111/nph.15625)
Terms and licenses: Academic/Nonprofit Terms; Industry Terms: Not Available to Industry
Depositor comments: For standard propagation, supplement LB growth medium with 2% glucose (w/v) to repress sfYFP dropout expression, otherwise escape mutants may arise.
How to cite: pGLDV_41 [11o1G] was a gift from Charlie Gilbert & Nili Ostrov & Cultivarium Tools (Addgene plasmid # 199070 ; http://n2t.net/addgene:199070 ; RRID:Addgene_199070)
